>Addgene plasmid #153561 | pGBW-m4252949 | addgene full sequence | sequence record 300125 | Ginkgo NGS Result
CACCATGGGGTACATAAATGTTTTCGCCTTTCCATTCACGATCTATTCACTCCTTTTATGTAGGATGAAC
TCTCGCAATTACATTGCTCAGGTAGACGTCGTGAACTTTAACCTAACTGAAAACCTTTACTTTCAGTCGA
TGAGTGACAAAATCATTCATCTAACCGATGACTCCTTTGATACAGACGTGTTGAAGGCCGATGGTGCGAT
ACTGGTAGATTTCTGGGCTGAATGGTGTGGCCCGTGCAAGATGATCGCACCCATTCTGGACGAGATCGCC
GACGAGTATCAAGGAAAATTAACTGTCGCTAAGCTTAATATAGATCAGAACCCAGGGACGGCACCTAAAT
ACGGCATCAGGGGAATACCTACCCTCCTGCTCTTTAAGAATGGGGAAGTTGCCGCGACAAAAGTGGGAGC
CCTGTCTAAGGGCCAGCTAAAAGAGTTCTTGGACGCTAACCTGGCAGGTTCAGGCTCGGGGCACATGCAC
CATCACCATCACCATAGCAGCGGGCTCGTGCCACGCGGCTAAGGATCCGCAGGCCTCTGCTAGCTTGACT
GACTGAGATACAGCGTACCTTCAGCTCACAGACATGATAAGATACATTGATGAGTTTGGACAAACCACAA
CTAGAATGCAGTGAAAAAAATGCTTTATTTGTGAAATTTGTGATGCTATTGCTTTATTTGTAACCATTAT
AAGCTGCAATAAACAAGTTAACAACAACAATTGCATTCATTTTATGTTTCAGGTTCAGGGGGAGGTGTGG
GAGGTTTTTTAAAGCAAGTAAAACCTCTACAAATGTGGTATTGGCCCATCTCTATCGGTATCGTAGCATA
ACCCCTTGGGGCCTCTAAACGGGTCTTGAGGGGTTTTTTGTGCCCCTCGGGCCGGATTGCTATCTACCGG
CATTGGCGCAGAAAAAAATGCCTGATGCGACGCTGCGCGTCTTATACTCCCACATATGCCAGATTCAGCA
ACGGATACGGCTTCCCCAACTTGCCCACTTCCATACGTGTCCTCCTTACCAGAAATTTATCCTTAAGGTC
GTCAGCTATCCTGCAGGCGATCTCTCGATTTCGATCAAGACATTCCTTTAATGGTCTTTTCTGGACACCA
CTAGGGGTCAGAAGTAGTTCATCAAACTTTCTTCCCTCCCTAATCTCATTGGTTACCTTGGGCTATCGAA
ACTTAATTAACCAGTCAAGTCAGCTACTTGGCGAGATCGACTTGTCTGGGTTTCGACTACGCTCAGAATT
GCGTCAGTCAAGTTCGATCTGGTCCTTGCTATTGCACCCGTTCTCCGATTACGAGTTTCATTTAAATCAT
GTGAGCAAAAGGCCAGCAAAAGGCCAGGAACCGTAAAAAGGCCGCGTTGCTGGCGTTTTTCCATAGGCTC
CGCCCCCCTGACGAGCATCACAAAAATCGACGCTCAAGTCAGAGGTGGCGAAACCCGACAGGACTATAAA
GATACCAGGCGTTTCCCCCTGGAAGCTCCCTCGTGCGCTCTCCTGTTCCGACCCTGCCGCTTACCGGATA
CCTGTCCGCCTTTCTCCCTTCGGGAAGCGTGGCGCTTTCTCATAGCTCACGCTGTAGGTATCTCAGTTCG
GTGTAGGTCGTTCGCTCCAAGCTGGGCTGTGTGCACGAACCCCCCGTTCAGCCCGACCGCTGCGCCTTAT
CCGGTAACTATCGTCTTGAGTCCAACCCGGTAAGACACGACTTATCGCCACTGGCAGCAGCCACTGGTAA
CAGGATTAGCAGAGCGAGGTATGTAGGCGGTGCTACAGAGTTCTTGAAGTGGTGGCCTAACTACGGCTAC
ACTAGAAGAACAGTATTTGGTATCTGCGCTCTGCTGAAGCCAGTTACCTTCGGAAAAAGAGTTGGTAGCT
CTTGATCCGGCAAACAAACCACCGCTGGTAGCGGTGGTTTTTTTGTTTGCAAGCAGCAGATTACGCGCAG
AAAAAAAGGATCTCAAGAAGATCCTTTGATCTTTTCTACGGGGTCTGACGCTCAGTGGAACGAAAACTCA
CGTTAAGGGATTTTGGTCATGAGATTATCAAAAAGGATCTTCACCTAGATCCTTTTAAATTAAAAATGAA
GTTTTAAATCAATCTAAAGTATATATGAGTAAACTTGGTCTGACAGTTACCAATGCTTAATCAGTGAGGC
ACCTATCTCAGCGATCTGTCTATTTCGTTCATCCATAGTTGCATTTAAATTTCCGAACTCTCCAAGGCCC
TCGTCGGAAAATCTTCAAACCTTTCGTCCGATCCATCTTGCAGGCTACCTCTCGAACGAACTATCGCAAG
TCTCTTGGCCGGCCTTGCGCCTTGGCTATTGCTTGGCAGCGCCTATCGCCAGGTATTACTCCAATCCCGA
ATATCCGAGATCGGGATCACCCGAGAGAAGTTCAACCTACATCCTCAATCCCGATCTATCCGAGATCCGA
GGAATATCGAAATCGGGGCGCGCCTGGCCTCCGCGCCGGGTTTTGGCGCCTCCCGCGGGCGCCCCCCTCG
TCACGGCGAGCGCTGCCACGTCAGACGAAGGGCGCAGGAGCGTCCTGATCCTTCCGCCCGGACGCTCAGG
ACAGCGGCCCGCTGCTCATAAGACTCGGCCTTAGAACCCCAGTATCAGCAGAAGGACATTTTAGGACGGG
ACTTGGGTGACTCTAGGGCACTGGTTTTCTTTCCAGAGAGCGGAACAGGCGAGGAAAAGTAGTCCCTTCT
CGGCGATTCTGCGGAGGGATCTCCGTGGGGCGGTGAACGCCGATGATTATATAAGGACGCGCCGGGTGTG
GCACAGCTAGTTCCGTCGCAGCCGGGATTTGGGTCGCGGTTCTTGTTTGTGGATCGCTGTGATCGTCACT
TGGTGAGTAGCGGGCTGCTGGGCTGGCCGGGGCTTTCGTGGCCGCCGGGCCGCTCGGTGGGACGGAAGCG
TGTGGAGAGACCGCCAAGGGCTGTAGTCTGGGTCCGCGAGCAAGGTTGCCCTGAACTGGGGGTTGGGGGG
AGCGCAGCAAAATGGCGGCTGTTCCCGAGTCTTGAATGGAAGACGCTTGTGAGGCGGGCTGTGAGGTCGT
TGAAACAAGGTGGGGGGCATGGTGGGCGGCAAGAACCCAAGGTCTTGAGCCCTTCGCTAATGCGGGAAAG
CTCTTATTCGGGTGAGATGGGCTGGGCACCATCTGGGGACCCTGACGTGAAGTTTGTCACTGACTGGAGA
ACTCGGTTTGTCGTCTGTTGCGGGGGCGGCAGTTATGGCGGTGCCGTTGGGCAGTGCACCCGTACCTTTG
GGAGCGCGCGCCCTCGTCGTGTCGTGACGTCACCCGTTCTGTTGGCTTATAATGCAGGGTGGGGCCACCA
GCCGGTAGGTGTGCGGTAGGCTTTTCTCCGTCGCAGGACGCAGGGTTCGGGCCTAGGGTAGGCTCTCCTG
AATCGACAGGCGCCGGACCTCTGGTGAGGGGAGGGATAAGTGAGGCGTCAGTTTCTTTGGTCGGTTTTAT
GTACCTATCTTCTTAAGTAGCTGAAGCTCCGGTTTTGAACTATGCGCTCGGGGTTGGCGAGTGTGTTTTG
TGAAGTTTTTTAGGCACCTTTTGAAATGTAATCATTTGGGTCAATATGTAATTTTCAGTGTTAGACTTGT
AAATTGTCCGCTAAATTCTGGCCGTTTTTGGCTTTTTTGTTAGACAACATGGGTAAAAAGCCTGAACTCA
CCGCGACGTCTGTCGAGAAGTTTCTGATCGAAAAGTTCGACAGCGTCTCCGACCTGATGCAGCTCTCGGA
GGGCGAAGAATCTCGTGCTTTCAGCTTCGATGTAGGAGGGCGTGGATATGTCCTGCGGGTAAATAGCTGC
GCCGATGGTTTCTACAAAGATCGTTATGTTTATCGGCACTTTGCATCCGCCGCGCTCCCGATTCCGGAAG
TGCTTGACATTGGGGAGTTCAGCGAGAGCCTGACCTATTGCATCTCCCGCCGTGCACAGGGTGTCACGTT
GCAAGACCTGCCTGAAACCGAACTGCCCGCTGTTCTGCAGCCGGTCGCGGAGGCAATGGATGCCATCGCT
GCCGCCGATCTTAGCCAGACGAGCGGGTTCGGCCCATTCGGACCGCAAGGAATCGGTCAATACACTACAT
GGCGTGATTTCATATGCGCGATTGCTGATCCCCATGTGTATCACTGGCAAACTGTGATGGACGACACCGT
CAGTGCGTCCGTCGCGCAGGCTCTCGATGAGCTGATGCTTTGGGCCGAGGACTGCCCCGAAGTCCGGCAC
CTCGTGCACGCGGATTTCGGCTCCAACAATGTCCTGACGGACAATGGCCGCATAACAGCGGTCATTGACT
GGAGCGAGGCGATGTTCGGGGATTCCCAATACGAGGTCGCCAACATCTTCTTCTGGAGGCCGTGGTTGGC
TTGTATGGAGCAGCAGACGCGCTACTTCGAGCGGAGGCATCCGGAGCTTGCAGGATCGCCCCGGCTCCGG
GCGTATATGCTCCGCATTGGTCTTGACCAACTCTATCAGAGCTTGGTTGACGGCAATTTCGATGATGCAG
CTTGGGCGCAGGGTCGATGCGACGCAATCGTCCGATCCGGAGCCGGGACTGTCGGGCGTACACAAATCGC
CCGCAGAAGCGCCGCCGTCTGGACCGATGGCTGTGTAGAAGTACTCGCCGATAGTGGAAACCGACGCCCC
AGCACTCGTCCGAGGGCAAAGGAATAAGCTAGTATGTAAGCCTAGTCTTAGATAATAAAATCGCTATCCA
TCGAAGATGGATGTGTGTTGGTTTTTTGTGTGTGTAACGCTAGGCGCGCCTGGTGTACCGAGAACGATCC
TCTCAGTGCGAGTCTCGACGATCCATATCGTTGCTTGGCAGTCAGCCAGTCGGAATCCAGCTTGGGACCC
AGGAAGTCCAATCGTCAGATATTGTACTCAAGCCTGGTCACGGCAGCGTACCGATCTGTTTAAACCTAGA
TATTGATAGTCTGATCGGTCAACGTATAATCGAGTCCTAGCTTTTGCAAACATCTATCAAGAGACAGGAT
CAGCAGGAGGCTTTCGCATGAGTATTCAACATTTCCGTGTCGCCCTTATTCCCTTTTTTGCGGCATTTTG
CCTTCCTGTTTTTGCTCACCCAGAAACGCTGGTGAAAGTAAAAGATGCTGAAGATCAGTTGGGTGCGCGA
GTGGGTTACATCGAACTGGATCTCAACAGCGGTAAGATCCTTGAGAGTTTTCGCCCCGAAGAACGCTTTC
CAATGATGAGCACTTTTAAAGTTCTGCTATGTGGCGCGGTATTATCCCGTATTGACGCCGGGCAAGAGCA
ACTCGGTCGCCGCATACACTATTCTCAGAATGACTTGGTTGAGTATTCACCAGTCACAGAAAAGCATCTT
ACGGATGGCATGACAGTAAGAGAATTATGCAGTGCTGCCATAACCATGAGTGATAACACTGCGGCCAACT
TACTTCTGACAACGATTGGAGGACCGAAGGAGCTAACCGCTTTTTTGCACAACATGGGGGATCATGTAAC
TCGCCTTGATCGTTGGGAACCGGAGCTGAATGAAGCCATACCAAACGACGAGCGTGACACCACGATGCCT
GTAGCAATGGCAACAACCTTGCGTAAACTATTAACTGGCGAACTACTTACTCTAGCTTCCCGGCAACAGT
TGATAGACTGGATGGAGGCGGATAAAGTTGCAGGACCACTTCTGCGCTCGGCCCTTCCGGCTGGCTGGTT
TATTGCTGATAAATCTGGAGCCGGTGAGCGTGGGTCTCGCGGTATCATTGCAGCACTGGGGCCAGATGGT
AAGCCCTCCCGTATCGTAGTTATCTACACGACGGGGAGTCAGGCAACTATGGATGAACGAAATAGACAGA
TCGCTGAGATAGGTGCCTCACTGATTAAGCATTGGTAACCGATTCTAGGTGCATTGGCGCAGAAAAAAAT
GCCTGATGCGACGCTGCGCGTCTTATACTCCCACATATGCCAGATTCAGCAACGGATACGGCTTCCCCAA
CTTGCCCACTTCCATACGTGTCCTCCTTACCAGAAATTTATCCTTAAGATCCCGAATCGTTTAAACTCGA
CTCTGGCTCTATCGAATCTCCGTCGTTTCGAGCTTACGCGAACAGCCGTGGCGCTCATTTGCTCGTCGGG
CATCGAATCTCGTCAGCTATCGTCAGCTTACCTTTTTGGCAGCGATCGCGGCTCCCGACATCTTGGACCA
TTAGCTCCACAGGTATCTTCTTCCCTCTAGTGGTCATAACAGCAGCTTCAGCTACCTCTCAATTCAAAAA
ACCCCTCAAGACCCGTTTAGAGGCCCCAAGGGGTTATGCTATCAATCGTTGCGTTACACACACAAAAAAC
CAACACACATCCATCTTCGATGGATAGCGATTTTATTATCTAACTGCTGATCGAGTGTAGCCAGATCTAG
TAATCAATTACGGGGTCATTAGTTCATAGCCCATATATGGAGTTCCGCGTTACATAACTTACGGTAAATG
GCCCGCCTGGCTGACCGCCCAACGACCCCCGCCCATTGACGTCAATAATGACGTATGTTCCCATAGTAAC
GCCAATAGGGACTTTCCATTGACGTCAATGGGTGGAGTATTTACGGTAAACTGCCCACTTGGCAGTACAT
CAAGTGTATCATATGCCAAGTACGCCCCCTATTGACGTCAATGACGGTAAATGGCCCGCCTGGCATTATG
CCCAGTACATGACCTTATGGGACTTTCCTACTTGGCAGTACATCTACGTATTAGTCATCGCTATTACCAT
GCTGATGCGGTTTTGGCAGTACATCAATGGGCGTGGATAGCGGTTTGACTCACGGGGATTTCCAAGTCTC
CACCCCATTGACGTCAATGGGAGTTTGTTTTGGCACCAAAATCAACGGGACTTTCCAAAATGTCGTAACA
ACTCCGCCCCATTGACGCAAATGGGCGGTAGGCGTGTACGGTGGGAGGTCTATATAAGCAGAGCTGGTTT
AGTGAACCGTCAGATCAGATCTTTGTCGATCCTACCATCCACTCGACACACCCGCCAGCGGCCGC
Features (pLannotate 1.2.2; 20 found; start..end, strand, type, name):
    140..466     +  CDS            trxA: THIO_ECO57 - Experimental evidence at protein level: Swiss-Prot protein existence level 1. Participates in various redox reactions through the reversible oxidation of its active center dithiol to a disulfide and catalyzes dithiol-disulfide exchange reactions. From Escherichia coli O157:H7.
    488..505     +  CDS            6xHis: 6xHis affinity tag
    598..719     -  polyA_signal   SV40 poly(A) signal: SV40 polyadenylation signal
    742..811     -  CDS            large T antigen (fragment): large T antigen from SV40 (simian virus 40)
    834..880     +  terminator     T7 terminator: transcription terminator for bacteriophage T7 RNA polymerase
    910..1046    +  terminator     rrnG terminator: transcription terminator from the E. coli ribosomal RNA rrnG operon (Albrechtsen et al., 1991)
   1091..1162    +  misc_feature   3' β-globin insulator: insulator downstream of the human β-globin locus (Farrell et al., 2002)
   1388..1976    -  rep_origin     ori: high-copy-number ColE1/pMB1/pBR322/pUC origin of replication
   2148..2212    -  CDS            bla(M) (fragment): β-lactamase lacking the signal sequence; bla(M); allows cytosolic expression of β-lactamase
   2476..3685    +  promoter       UbC promoter: human ubiquitin C promoter
   3695..4716    +  CDS            HygR (fragment): hygromycin B phosphotransferase confers resistance to hygromycin
   4744..4792    +  polyA_signal   poly(A) signal: synthetic polyadenylation signal
   5058..5918    +  CDS            AmpR: β-lactamase; bla; confers resistance to ampicillin, carbenicillin, and related antibiotics
   5931..6067    +  terminator     rrnG terminator: transcription terminator from the E. coli ribosomal RNA rrnG operon (Albrechtsen et al., 1991)
   6219..6290    +  misc_feature   5' β-globin insulator: insulator upstream of the human β-globin locus (Farrell et al., 2002)
   6295..6341    -  terminator     T7 terminator: transcription terminator for bacteriophage T7 RNA polymerase
   6359..6407    -  polyA_signal   poly(A) signal: synthetic polyadenylation signal
   6488..6791    +  enhancer       CMV enhancer: human cytomegalovirus immediate early enhancer
   6864..6881    -  promoter       CMV promoter (fragment): human cytomegalovirus (CMV) immediate early promoter
   6944..6995    +  promoter       CMVd2 promoter: truncated human cytomegalovirus (CMV) immediate early promoter that yields moderately reduced expression relative to the full-length promoter
