[The description below was written by a language model from this plasmid's Addgene catalogue record and pLannotate feature annotations shown in this document.]
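Description:
pGBW-m4252949 is a mammalian expression plasmid for the wild-type ORF10 protein of SARS-CoV-2. It is built on the pTwist_CMV_Hygro_6 backbone, from which an AarI site has been removed. The plasmid is propagated in E. coli as a high-copy construct through a ColE1/pUC-type origin and selected with ampicillin via a complete β-lactamase gene. A second, short bla fragment is also annotated and appears to be a backbone remnant. For selection in mammalian cells, a human ubiquitin C promoter drives a hygromycin B phosphotransferase cassette that ends in a synthetic poly(A) signal.

The payload is a very short ORF10 insert of about 110 bp, expressed from a CMV immediate-early enhancer/promoter. The automated annotation detects the enhancer and only partial or truncated CMV promoter matches. ORF10 itself is not annotated in the feature table. It presumably lies across the numbering origin of the circular sequence, between the CMV promoter region and the downstream thioredoxin coding sequence. According to the record, the backbone supplies a C-terminal fusion made up of a TEV protease cleavage site and E. coli thioredoxin (trxA). The feature table also shows a 6xHis tag immediately after trxA, which the catalogue entry does not mention. Thioredoxin is commonly used as a solubility and stability partner, which may help with such a small peptide, the His tag would allow affinity capture, and TEV cleavage would release ORF10 from the fusion. An SV40 polyadenylation signal is annotated downstream of the tags, though on the opposite strand. The expression unit is flanked by β-globin insulator elements and bacterial and T7 terminators, which help isolate it from neighbouring transcription. The record supports use for transient or hygromycin-selected expression of tagged ORF10 in mammalian cells.
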