Addgene plasmid #153561: pGBW-m4252949
Purpose: Mammalian expression plasmid for SARS-CoV-2 ORF10 protein
Depositing lab: Ginkgo Bioworks & Benjie Chen. Depositing organization: Ginkgo Bioworks.
Backbone
  Vector backbone: pTwist_CMV_Hygro_6 with AarI site removed
  Backbone size w/o insert (bp): 6525
  Vector type: Mammalian Expression
  Selectable markers: Hygromycin
Growth in bacteria
  Bacterial resistance: Ampicillin, 100 μg/mL
  Growth temperature: 37°C
  Growth strain: DH5alpha
  Copy number: High Copy
Gene/Insert
  Gene/Insert name: SARS-CoV-2 ORF10 protein
  Species: Severe acute respiratory syndrome coronavirus 2
  Insert size (bp): 110
  Mutation: wt
  Entrez Gene: ORF10 (a.k.a. GU280_gp11)
  Promoter: CMV
  Tag / fusion protein: Cleavable TEV;TRX (C terminal on backbone)
  Cloning method: Unknown
Resource information
  A portion of this plasmid was derived from a plasmid made by: GinkgoBioworks
Depositor comments: NCBI reference sequence: 43740576
How to cite: pGBW-m4252949 was a gift from Ginkgo Bioworks & Benjie Chen (Addgene plasmid # 153561 ; http://n2t.net/addgene:153561 ; RRID:Addgene_153561)
